Addgene plasmid #145793: pWL89A 4xE
Purpose: mPing Yeast Transposition Assay
Depositing lab: Charles Nathan Hancock. Depositing organization: University of South Carolina Aiken. Publication: Development of mPing-based activation tags for crop insertional mutagenesis. Johnson A, Mcassey E, Diaz S, Reagin J, Redd PS, Parrilla DR, Nguyen H, Stec A, McDaniel LAL, Clemente TE, Stupar RM, Parrott WA, Hancock CN. Plant Direct. 2021 Jan 19;5(1):e00300. doi: 10.1002/pld3.300. eCollection 2021 Jan. PubMed 33506165.
Backbone
  Vector backbone: pWL89A
  Vector type: Yeast Expression
  Selectable markers: URA3
Growth in bacteria
  Bacterial resistance: Ampicillin, 100 μg/mL
  Growth temperature: 37°C
  Growth strain: DH5alpha
  Copy number: High Copy
Gene/Insert
  Gene/Insert name: 4XE
  Species: Oryza Sativa
  Mutation: Insertion of 4 copies of the CMV Enhancer
  Cloning method: Restriction Enzyme; 5′ cloning site Unknown (unknown if destroyed)
Terms and licenses: Academic/Nonprofit Terms; Industry Terms: Not Available to Industry
How to cite: pWL89A 4xE was a gift from Charles Nathan Hancock (Addgene plasmid # 145793 ; http://n2t.net/addgene:145793 ; RRID:Addgene_145793)
