[The description below was written by a language model from this plasmid's Addgene catalogue record and pLannotate feature annotations shown in this document.]
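Description:
pWL89A 4xE is a yeast–E. coli shuttle plasmid built on the pWL89A backbone and used as the reporter (donor) construct in a yeast transposition assay for mPing, a miniature inverted-repeat transposable element from rice (Oryza sativa). In bacteria it is maintained through a high-copy ColE1/pUC-type origin and selected with ampicillin via the bla gene. In Saccharomyces cerevisiae it replicates as a stable, low-copy centromeric plasmid through a CEN4/ARS1 element and is selected by the URA3 auxotrophic marker, which is also counterselectable with 5-FOA. Remnants of lacI, the lac promoter/operator, lacZα and pUC polylinker sequences flank the payload and reflect the cloning history of the backbone.

The functional cassette is the yeast ADE2 gene under its native promoter. In the feature table, the ADE2 coding sequence appears as two fragments separated by roughly 1.4 kb of inserted DNA, which corresponds to the position of the modified mPing element. In this arrangement the insertion disrupts ADE2, so yeast lacking functional ADE2 remain adenine auxotrophs unless the element is excised and the gene is repaired, giving a selectable readout of transposition. The plasmid annotation shows no transposase gene, so this would need to be supplied separately.

The "4xE" insert is recorded as mPing carrying four copies of an enhancer, described in the catalogue as the "CMV Enhancer". However, the annotation detects two hits to cassava vein mosaic virus (CsVMV) sequence within the interrupting region, suggesting the enhancer repeats derive from that plant virus rather than cytomegalovirus; only two of the four stated copies are annotated. The associated work concerns developing mPing-based activation tags for crop insertional mutagenesis, and this construct appears intended to test whether the enhancer-loaded element remains mobile.
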