Features (pLannotate 1.2.2; 21 found; start..end, strand, type, name):
      2..94      +  CDS            lacI (fragment): lac repressor; lacI; The lac repressor binds to the lac operator to inhibit transcription in E. coli. This inhibition can be relieved by adding lactose or isopropyl-β-D-thiogalactopyranoside (IPTG).
    107..128     +  protein_bind   CAP binding site: CAP binding activates transcription in the presence of cAMP. E. coli catabolite activator protein
    143..173     +  promoter       lac promoter: promoter for the E. coli lac operon
    181..197     +  protein_bind   lac operator: The lac repressor binds to the lac operator to inhibit transcription in E. coli. This inhibition can be relieved by adding lactose or isopropyl-β-D-thiogalactopyranoside (IPTG). lac repressor encoded by lacI
    234..268     -  misc_feature   MCS (fragment): pUC18/19 multiple cloning site
    277..639     +  promoter       ADE2 promoter: S. cerevisiae ADE2
    653..1253    +  CDS            ADE2 (fragment): phosphoribosylaminoimidazole carboxylase, required for adenine biosynthesis; S. cerevisiae ADE2; yeast auxotrophic marker
   1519..1686    -  CDS            IBMP_CSVMV (fragment): Protein inferred from homology: Swiss-Prot protein existence level 3. Enhances the translation of downstream ORFs on polycistronic mRNAs derived from cassava vein mosaic virus. From Cassava vein mosaic virus (CsVMV).
   2012..2179    -  CDS            IBMP_CSVMV (fragment): Protein inferred from homology: Swiss-Prot protein existence level 3. Enhances the translation of downstream ORFs on polycistronic mRNAs derived from cassava vein mosaic virus. From Cassava vein mosaic virus (CsVMV).
   2679..3796    +  CDS            ADE2 (fragment): phosphoribosylaminoimidazole carboxylase, required for adenine biosynthesis; S. cerevisiae ADE2; yeast auxotrophic marker
   3945..3970    -  misc_feature   MCS (fragment): pUC18/19 multiple cloning site
   3967..4124    +  CDS            lacZα (fragment): LacZα fragment of β-galactosidase; lacZ fragment
   4130..4181    -  misc_feature   bom (fragment): basis of mobility region from pBR322
   4186..4296    +  CDS            RMD1 (fragment): RMD1_YEAST - Experimental evidence at protein level: Swiss-Prot protein existence level 1. Required for sporulation where it is believed to have a role in meiotic nuclear division. From Saccharomyces cerevisiae (strain ATCC 204508 / S288c) (Baker's yeast).
   4744..5906    -  misc_feature   CEN/ARS: S. cerevisiae CEN4 centromere fused to the autonomously replicating sequence ARS1/ARS416
   6133..6151    -  promoter       tet promoter (fragment): E. coli promoter for tetracycline efflux protein gene
   6241..7044    -  CDS            URA3: orotidine-5'-phosphate decarboxylase, required for uracil biosynthesis; S. cerevisiae URA3; yeast auxotrophic marker, counterselectable with 5-fluoroorotic acid (5-FOA)
   7045..7260    -  promoter       URA3 promoter: S. cerevisiae URA3
   7371..7475    +  promoter       AmpR promoter: bla
   7476..8336    +  CDS            AmpR: β-lactamase; bla; confers resistance to ampicillin, carbenicillin, and related antibiotics
   8507..9095    +  rep_origin     ori: high-copy-number ColE1/pMB1/pBR322/pUC origin of replication
>Addgene plasmid #145793 | pWL89A 4xE | addgene full sequence | sequence record 307598 | Addgene NGS Result
AGCGCCCAATACGCAAACCGCCTCTCCCCGCGCGTTGGCCGATTCATTAATGCAGCTGGCACGACAGGTT
TCCCGACTGGAAAGCGGGCAGTGAGCGCAACGCAATTAATGTGAGTTAGCTCACTCATTAGGCACCCCAG
GCTTTACACTTTATGCTTCCGGCTCGTATGTTGTGTGGAATTGTGAGCGGATAACAATTTCACACAGGAA
ACAGCTATGACCATGATTACGCCAAGCTTGCATGCCTGCAGGTCGACTCTAGAGGATCTGAATTAATTCT
TGAATAATACATAACTTTTCTTAAAAGAATCAAAGACAGATAAAATTTAAGAGATATTAAATATTAGTGA
GAAGCCGAGAATTTTGTAACACCAACATAACACTGACATCTTTAACAACTTTTAATTATGATACATTTCT
TACGTCATGATTGATTATTACAGCTATGCTGACAAATGACTCTTGTTGCATGGCTACGAACCGGGTAATA
CTAAGTGATTGACTCTTGCTGACCTTTTATTAAGAACTAAATGGACAATATTATGGAGCATTTCATGTAT
AAATTGGTGCGTAAAATCGTTGGATCTCTCTTCTAAGTACATCCTACTATAACAATCAAGAAAAACAAGA
AAATCGGACCTCGAGATCAAGTATGGATTCTAGAACAGTTGGTATATTAGGAGGGGGACAATTGGGACGT
ATGATTGTTGAGGCAGCAAACAGGCTCAACATTAAGACGGTAATACTAGATGCTGAAAATTCTCCTGCCA
AACAAATAAGCAACTCCAATGACCACGTTAATGGCTCCTTTTCCAATCCTCTTGATATCGAAAAACTAGC
TGAAAAATGTGATGTGCTAACGATTGAGATTGAGCATGTTGATGTTCCTACACTAAAGAATCTTCAAGTA
AAACATCCCAAATTAAAAATTTACCCTTCTCCAGAAACAATCAGATTGATACAAGACAAATATATTCAAA
AAGAGCATTTAATCAAAAATGGTATAGCAGTTACCCAAAGTGTTCCTGTGGAACAAGCCAGTGAGACGTC
CCTATTGAATGTTGGAAGAGATTTGGGTTTTCCATTCGTCTTGAAGTCGAGGACTTTGGCATACGATGGA
AGAGGTAACTTCGTTGTAAAGAATAAGGAAATGATTCCGGAAGCTTTGGAAGTACTGAAGGATCGTCCTT
TGTACGCCGAAAAATGGGCACCATTTACTAAAGAATTAGCAGTCATGATTGTGAGGTCTGTTAGGCCAGT
CACAATGGCTAGTGTCATTGCACGGCTACCCAAAATATTATACCATCTTCTCTCAAATGAAATCTTTTAT
GAAACAATCCCCACAGTGGAGGGGTTTCACTTTGACGTTTCCAAGACTAAGCAAAGCATTTAATTGATAC
AAGTTGCTGGGATCATTTGTACCCAAAATCCGTCGACGGATAAGTAGTGGGGGATAAGATTCCTTTGTGA
TAAGGTTACTTTCCGCCCTTACATTTTCCACCTTACATGTGTCCTCTATGTCTCTTTCACAATCACCGAC
CTTATCTTCTTCTTTTCATTGTTGTCGTCAGTGCTTACGTCTTCAAGATTCTTTTCTTCGCCTGGTTCTT
CTTTTTCAATTTCTACGTATTCTTCTTCGTATTCTGGCAGTATAGGATCTTGTATCTGTACATTCTTAAT
TAAGGATAAGTAGTGGGGGATAAGATTCCTTTGTGATAAGGTTACTTTCCGCCCTTACATTTTCCACCTT
ACATGTGTCCTCTATGTCTCTTTCACAATCACCGACCTTATCTTCTTCTTTTCATTGTTGTCGTCAGTGC
TTACGTCTTCAAGATTCTTTTCTTCGCCTGGTTCTTCTTTTTCAATTTCTACGTATTCTTCTTCGTATTC
TGGCAGTATAGGATCTTGTATCTGTACATTCTTCAAGCTTGGATAAGTAGTGGGGGATAAGATTCCTTTG
TGATAAGGTTACTTTCCGCCCTTACATTTTCCACCTTACATGTGTCCTCTATGTCTCTTTCACAATCACC
GACCTTATCTTCTTCTTTTCATTGTTGTCGTCAGTGCTTACGTCTTCAAGATTCTTTTCTTCGCCTGGTT
CTTCTTTTTCAATTTCTACGTATTCTTCTTCGTATTCTGGCAGTATAGGATCTTGTATCTGTACATTCTT
AATTAAGGATAAGTAGTGGGGGATAAGATTCCTTTGTGATAAGGTTACTTTCCGCCCTTACATTTTCCAC
CTTACATGTGTCCTCTATGTCTCTTTCACAATCACCGACCTTATCTTCTTCTTTTCATTGTTGTCGTCAG
TGCTTACGTCTTCAAGATTCTTTTCTTCGCCTGGTTCTTCTTTTTCAATTTCTACGTATTCTTCTTCGTA
TTCTGGCAGTATAGGATCTTGTATCTGTACATTCTTCAGAATTTATGGCGCGGCGCGGGAGAATGCGGAG
GTCGCACGGCGGAGGCGGACGCAAGAGATCCGGTGAATGAAACGAATCGGCCTCAACGGGGGTTTCACTC
TGTTACCGAGGACTTGGAAACGACGCTGACGAGTTTCACCAGGATGAAACTCTTTCCTTCTCTCTCATCC
CCATTTCATGCAAATAATCATTTTTTATTCAGTCTTACCCCTATTAAATGTGCATGACACACCAGTGAAA
CCCCCATTGTGACTGGCCTTAACGGTTTAGTGTTTTCTTACCCAATTGTAGAGACTATCCACAAGGACAA
TATTTGTGACTTATGTTATGCGCCTGCTAGAGTTCCGGACTCCGTTCAACTTAAGGCGAAGTTGTTGGCA
GAAAATGCAATCAAATCTTTTCCCGGTTGTGGTATATTTGGTGTGGAAATGTTCTATTTAGAAACAGGGG
AATTGCTTATTAACGAAATTGCCCCAAGGCCTCACAACTCTGGACATTATACCATTGATGCTTGCGTCAC
TTCTCAATTTGAAGCTCATTTGAGATCAATATTGGATTTGCCAATGCCAAAGAATTTCACATCTTTCTCC
ACCATTACAACGAACGCCATTATGCTAAATGTTCTTGGAGACAAACATACAAAAGATAAAGAGCTAGAAA
CTTGCGAAAGAGCATTGGCGACTCCAGGTTCCTCAGTGTACTTATATGGAAAAGAGTCTAGACCTAACAG
AAAAGTAGGTCACATAAATATTATTGCCTCCAGTATGGCGGAATGTGAACAAAGGCTGAACTACATTACA
GGTAGAACTGATATTCCAATCAAAATCTCTGTCGCTCAAAAGTTGGACTTGGAAGCAATGGTCAAACCAT
TGGTTGGAATCATCATGGGATCAGACTCTGACTTGCCGGTAATGTCTGCCGCATGTGCGGTTTTAAAAGA
TTTTGGCGTTCCATTTGAAGTGACAATAGTCTCTGCTCATAGAACTCCACATAGGATGTCAGCATATGCT
ATTTCCGCAAGCAAGCGTGGAATTAAAACAATTATCGCTGGAGCTGGTGGGGCTGCTCACTTGCCAGGTA
TGGTGGCTGCAATGACACCACTTCCTGTCATCGGTGTGCCCGTAAAAGGTTCTTGTCTAGATGGAGTAGA
TTCTTTACATTCAATTGTGCAAATGCCTAGAGGTGTTCCAGTAGCTACCGTCGCTATTAATAATAGTACG
AACGCTGCGCTGTTGGCTGTCAGACTGCTTGGCGCTTATGATTCAAGTTATACAACGAAAATGGAACAGT
TTTTATTAAAGCAAGAAGAAGAAGTTCTTGTCAAAGCACAAAAGTTAGAAACTGTCGGTTACGAAGCTTA
TCTAGAAAACAAGTAATATATAAGTTTATTGATATACTTGTACAGCAAATAATTATAAAATGATATACCT
ATTTTTTAGGCTTTGTTATGATTACATCAAATGTGGACTTCATACATAGAAATCAACGCTTACAGGTGTC
CTTTTTTAAGAATTTCATACATAAGATCCCCGGGTACCGAGCTCGAATTCACTGGCCGTCGTTTTACAAC
GTCGTGACTGGGAAAACCCTGGCGTTACCCAACTTAATCGCCTTGCAGCACATCCCCCTTTCGCCAGCTG
GCGTAATAGCGAAGAGGCCCGCACCGATCGCCCTTCCCAACAGTTGCGCAGCCTGAATGGCGAATGGCGC
CTGATGCGGTATTTTCTCCTTACGCATCTGTGCGGTATTTCACACCGCATAATCGCTGGGCCATTCTCAT
GAAGAATATCTTGAATTTATTGTCATATTACTAGTTGGTGTGGAAGTCCTAATATCGGTGATCAATATAG
TGGTTGACATGCTGGCTAGTCAACATTGAGCCTTTTGATCATGCAAATATATTACGGTATTTTACAATCA
AATATCAAACTTAACTATTGACTTTATAACTTATTTAGGTGGTAACATTCTTATAAAAAAGAAAAAAATT
ACTGCAAAACAGTACTAGCTTTTAACTTGTATCCTAGGTTATCTATGCTGTCTCACCATAGAGAATATTA
CCTATTTCAGAATGTATGTCCATGATTCGCCGGGTAAATACATATAATACACAAATCTGGCTTAATAAAG
TCTATAATATATCTCATAAAGAAGTGCTAAATTGGCTAGTGCTATATATTTTTAAGAAAATTTCTTTTGA
CTAAGTCCATATCGACTTTGTAAAAGTTCACATTAGCATACATATATTACACGAGCCAGAAATAGTAACT
TTTGCCTAAATCACAAATTGCAAAATTTAATTGCTTGCAAAAGGTCACATGCTTATAATCAACTTTTTTA
AAAATTTAAAATACTTTTTTATTTTTTATTTTTAAACATAAATGAAATAATTTATTTATTGTTTATGATT
ACCGAAACATAAAACCTGCTCAAGAAAAAGAAACTGTTTTGTCCTTGGAAAAAAAGCACTACCTAGGAGC
GGCCAAAATGCCGAGGCTTTCATAGCTTAAACTCTTTACAGAAAATAGGCATTATAGATCAGTTCGAGTT
TTCTTATTCTTCCTTCCGGTTTTATCGTCACAGTTTTACAGTAAATAAGTATCACCTCTTAGAGTTCGAT
GATAAGCTGTCAAACATGAGAATTAATTCCACATGTTAAAATAGTGAAGGAGCATGTTCGGCACACAGTG
GACCGAACGTGGGGTAAGTGCACTAGGGTCCGGTTAAACGGATCTCGCATTGATGAGGCAACGCTAATTA
TCAACATATAGATTGTTATCTATCTGCATGAACACGAAATCTTTACTTGACGACTTGAGGCTGATGGTGT
TTATGCAAAGAAACCACTGTGTTTAATATGTGTCACTGTTTGATATTACTGTCAGCGTAGAAGATAATAG
TAAAAGCGGTTAATAAGTGTATTTGAGATAAGTGTGATAAAGTTTTTACAGCGAAAAGACGATAAATACA
AGAAAATGATTACGAGGATACGGAGAGAGGTATGTACATGTGTATTTATATACTAAGCTGCCGGCGGTTG
TTTGCAAGACCGAGAAAAGGCTAGCAAGAATCGGGTCATTGTAGCGTATGCGCCTGTGAACATTCTCTTC
AACAAGTTTGATTCCATTGCGGTGAAATGGTAAAAGTCAACCCCCTGCGATGTATATTTTCCTGTACAAT
CAATCAAAAAGCCAAATGATTTAGCATTATCTTTACATCTTGTTATTTTACAGATTTTATGTTTAGATCT
TTTATGCTTGCTTTTCAAAAGGCTTGCAGGCAAGTGCACAAACAATACTTAAATAAATACTACTCAGTAA
TAACCTATTTCTTAGCATTTTTGACGAAATTTGCTATTTTGTTAGAGTCTTTTACACCATTTGTCTCCAC
ACCTCCGCTTACATCAACACCAATAACGCCATTTAATCTAAGCGCATCACCAACATTTTCTGGCGTCAGT
CCACCAGCTAACATAAAATGTAAGCTCTCGGGGCTCTCTTGCCTTCCAACCCAGTCAGAAATCGAGTTCC
AATCCAAAAGTTCACCTGTCCCACCTGCTTCTGAATCAAACAAGGGAATAAACGAATGAGGTTTCTGTGA
AGCTGCACTGAGTAGTATGTTGCAGTCTTTTGGAAATACGAGTCTTTTAATAACTGGCAAACCGAGGAAC
TCTTGGTATTCTTGCCACGACTCATCTCCATGCAGTTGGACGATCGATGATAAGCTGTCAAACATGAGAA
TTGGGTAATAACTGATATAATTAAATTGAAGCTCTAATTTGTGAGTTTAGTATACATGCATTTACTTATA
ATACAGTTTTTTAGTTTTGCTGGCCGCATCTTCTCAAATATGCTTCCCAGCCTGCTTTTCTGTAACGTTC
ACCCTCTACCTTAGCATCCCTTCCCTTTGCAAATAGTCCTCTTCCAACAATAATAATGTCAGATCCTGTA
GAGACCACATCATCCACGGTTCTATACTGTTGACCCAATGCGTCTCCCTTGTCATCTAAACCCACACCGG
GTGTCATAATCAACCAATCGTAACCTTCATCTCTTCCACCCATGTCTCTTTGAGCAATAAAGCCGATAAC
AAAATCTTTGTCGCTCTTCGCAATGTCAACAGTACCCTTAGTATATTCTCCAGTAGATAGGGAGCCCTTG
CATGACAATTCTGCTAACATCAAAAGGCCTCTAGGTTCCTTTGTTACTTCTTCTGCCGCCTGCTTCAAAC
CGCTAACAATACCTGGGCCCACCACACCGTGTGCATTCGTAATGTCTGCCCATTCTGCTATTCTGTATAC
ACCCGCAGAGTACTGCAATTTGACTGTATTACCAATGTCAGCAAATTTTCTGTCTTCGAAGAGTAAAAAA
TTGTACTTGGCGGATAATGCCTTTAGCGGCTTAACTGTGCCCTCCATGGAAAAATCAGTCAAGATATCCA
CATGTGTTTTTAGTAAACAAATTTTGGGACCTAATGCTTCAACTAACTCCAGTAATTCCTTGGTGGTACG
AACATCCAATGAAGCACACAAGTTTGTTTGCTTTTCGTGCATGATATTAAATAGCTTGGCAGCAACAGGA
CTAGGATGAGTAGCAGCACGTTCCTTATATGTAGCTTTCGACATGATTTATCTTCGTTTCCTGCATGTTT
TTGTTCTGTGCAGTTGGGTTAAGAATACTGGGCAATTTCATGTTTCTTCAACACTACATATGCGTATATA
TACCAATCTAAGTCTGTGCTCCTTCCTTCGTTCTTCCTTCTGTTCGGAGATTACCGAATCAAAAAAATTT
CAAGGAAACCGAAATCAAAAAAAAGAATAAAAAAAAAATGATGAATTGAAAAGCTAATTCTTGAAGACGA
AAGGGCCTCGTGATACGCCTATTTTTATAGGTTAATGTCATGATAATAATGGTTTCTTAGACGTCAGGTG
GCACTTTTCGGGGAAATGTGCGCGGAACCCCTATTTGTTTATTTTTCTAAATACATTCAAATATGTATCC
GCTCATGAGACAATAACCCTGATAAATGCTTCAATAATATTGAAAAAGGAAGAGTATGAGTATTCAACAT
TTCCGTGTCGCCCTTATTCCCTTTTTTGCGGCATTTTGCCTTCCTGTTTTTGCTCACCCAGAAACGCTGG
TGAAAGTAAAAGATGCTGAAGATCAGTTGGGTGCACGAGTGGGTTACATCGAACTGGATCTCAACAGCGG
TAAGATCCTTGAGAGTTTTCGCCCCGAAGAACGTTTTCCAATGATGAGCACTTTTAAAGTTCTGCTATGT
GGCGCGGTATTATCCCGTATTGACGCCGGGCAAGAGCAACTCGGTCGCCGCATACACTATTCTCAGAATG
ACTTGGTTGAGTACTCACCAGTCACAGAAAAGCATCTTACGGATGGCATGACAGTAAGAGAATTATGCAG
TGCTGCCATAACCATGAGTGATAACACTGCGGCCAACTTACTTCTGACAACGATCGGAGGACCGAAGGAG
CTAACCGCTTTTTTGCACAACATGGGGGATCATGTAACTCGCCTTGATCGTTGGGAACCGGAGCTGAATG
AAGCCATACCAAACGACGAGCGTGACACCACGATGCCTGTAGCAATGGCAACAACGTTGCGCAAACTATT
AACTGGCGAACTACTTACTCTAGCTTCCCGGCAACAATTAATAGACTGGATGGAGGCGGATAAAGTTGCA
GGACCACTTCTGCGCTCGGCCCTTCCGGCTGGCTGGTTTATTGCTGATAAATCTGGAGCCGGTGAGCGTG
GGTCTCGCGGTATCATTGCAGCACTGGGGCCAGATGGTAAGCCCTCCCGTATCGTAGTTATCTACACGAC
GGGGAGTCAGGCAACTATGGATGAACGAAATAGACAGATCGCTGAGATAGGTGCCTCACTGATTAAGCAT
TGGTAACTGTCAGACCAAGTTTACTCATATATACTTTAGATTGATTTAAAACTTCATTTTTAATTTAAAA
GGATCTAGGTGAAGATCCTTTTTGATAATCTCATGACCAAAATCCCTTAACGTGAGTTTTCGTTCCACTG
AGCGTCAGACCCCGTAGAAAAGATCAAAGGATCTTCTTGAGATCCTTTTTTTCTGCGCGTAATCTGCTGC
TTGCAAACAAAAAAACCACCGCTACCAGCGGTGGTTTGTTTGCCGGATCAAGAGCTACCAACTCTTTTTC
CGAAGGTAACTGGCTTCAGCAGAGCGCAGATACCAAATACTGTTCTTCTAGTGTAGCCGTAGTTAGGCCA
CCACTTCAAGAACTCTGTAGCACCGCCTACATACCTCGCTCTGCTAATCCTGTTACCAGTGGCTGCTGCC
AGTGGCGATAAGTCGTGTCTTACCGGGTTGGACTCAAGACGATAGTTACCGGATAAGGCGCAGCGGTCGG
GCTGAACGGGGGGTTCGTGCACACAGCCCAGCTTGGAGCGAACGACCTACACCGAACTGAGATACCTACA
GCGTGAGCTATGAGAAAGCGCCACGCTTCCCGAAGGGAGAAAGGCGGACAGGTATCCGGTAAGCGGCAGG
GTCGGAACAGGAGAGCGCACGAGGGAGCTTCCAGGGGGAAACGCCTGGTATCTTTATAGTCCTGTCGGGT
TTCGCCACCTCTGACTTGAGCGTCGATTTTTGTGATGCTCGTCAGGGGGGCGGAGCCTATGGAAAAACGC
CAGCAACGCGGCCTTTTTACGGTTCCTGGCCTTTTGCTGGCCTTTTGCTCACATGTTCTTTCCTGCGTTA
TCCCCTGATTCTGTGGATAACCGTATTACCGCCTTTGAGTGAGCTGATACCGCTCGCCGCAGCCGAACGA
CCGAGCGCAGCGAGTCAGTGAGCGAGGAAGCGGAAG
